>Addgene plasmid #218978 | Lifeact-mhYFP | addgene full sequence | sequence record 433877 | Addgene NGS Result
ATGGGTGTTGCAGACCTAATAAAGAAATTCGAGTCAATCTCGAAAGAGGAGGGTTCCGGACCATCCGGAA
TGGTGAGCAAGGGCGAGGAGCTGTTCACCGGGGTGGTGCCCATCCTGGTCGAGCTGGACGGCGACGTAAA
CGGCCACAAGTTCAGCGTCCGCGGCGAGGGCGAGGGCGATGCCACCAACGGCAAGCTGACCCTGAAGCTC
ATCTCCACCACCGGCAAGCTGCCCGTGCCCTGGCCCACCCTCGTGACCACCTTAGGCTACGGCCTGATGG
TGTTCGCCCGCTACCCCGACCACATGAAGCAGCACGACTTCTTCAAGTCCGCCATGCCCGAAGGCTACGT
CCAGGAGCGCACCATCTCTTTCGAGGACGACGGTTACTACAAGACCCGCGCCGAGGTGAAGTTCGAGGGC
GACACCCTGGTGAACCGCATCGTGCTGAAGGGCATCGACTTCAAGGAGGACGGCAACATCCTGGGGCACA
AGCTGGAGTACAACTTCAACCCCCACAACGTCTATATCACGGCCGACAAGCAGAAGAACGGCATCAAGGC
TAACTTCAAGATCCGCCACAACGTTGAGGACGGCGGCGTGCAGCTCGCCGACCACTACCAGCAGAACACC
CCCATCGGCGACGGCCCCGTGCTGATGCCCGACAACCACTACCTGAGCTACCAGTCCAAGCTGAGCAAAG
ACCCCAACGAGAAGCGCGATCACATGGTCCTGAAGGAGAGGGTGACCGCCGCCGGGATTACACATGACAT
GAACGAGCTGTACAAGTAACATCGATTGGAATTCAAGGCCTCTCGAGCCTCTAGAACTATAGTGAGTCGT
ATTACGTAGATCCAGACATGATAAGATACATTGATGAGTTTGGACAAACCACAACTAGAATGCAGTGAAA
AAAATGCTTTATTTGTGAAATTTGTGATGCTATTGCTTTATTTGTAACCATTATAAGCTGCAATAAACAA
GTTAACAACAACAATTGCATTCATTTTATGTTTCAGGTTCAGGGGGAGGTGTGGGAGGTTTTTTAATTCG
CGGCCGCGGCGCCAATGCATTGGGCCCGGTACCCAGCTTTTGTTCCCTTTAGTGAGGGTTAATTGCGCGC
TTGGCGTAATCATGGTCATAGCTGTTTCCTGTGTGAAATTGTTATCCGCTCACAATTCCACACAACATAC
GAGCCGGGAGCATAAAGTGTAAAGCCTGGGGTGCCTAATGAGTGAGCTAACTCACATTAATTGCGTTGCG
CTCACTGCCCGCTTTCCAGTCGGGAAACCTGTCGTGCCAGCTGCATTAATGAATCGGCCAACGCGCGGGG
AGAGGCGGTTTGCGTATTGGGCGCTCTTCCGCTTCCTCGCTCACTGACTCGCTGCGCTCGGTCGTTCGGC
TGCGGCGAGCGGTATCAGCTCACTCAAAGGCGGTAATACGGTTATCCACAGAATCAGGGGATAACGCAGG
AAAGAACATGTGAGCAAAAGGCCAGCAAAAGGCCAGGAACCGTAAAAAGGCCGCGTTGCTGGCGTTTTTC
CATAGGCTCCGCCCCCCTGACGAGCATCACAAAAATCGACGCTCAAGTCAGAGGTGGCGAAACCCGACAG
GACTATAAAGATACCAGGCGTTTCCCCCTGGAAGCTCCCTCGTGCGCTCTCCTGTTCCGACCCTGCCGCT
TACCGGATACCTGTCCGCCTTTCTCCCTTCGGGAAGCGTGGCGCTTTCTCATAGCTCACGCTGTAGGTAT
CTCAGTTCGGTGTAGGTCGTTCGCTCCAAGCTGGGCTGTGTGCACGAACCCCCCGTTCAGCCCGACCGCT
GCGCCTTATCCGGTAACTATCGTCTTGAGTCCAACCCGGTAAGACACGACTTATCGCCACTGGCAGCAGC
CACTGGTAACAGGATTAGCAGAGCGAGGTATGTAGGCGGTGCTACAGAGTTCTTGAAGTGGTGGCCTAAC
TACGGCTACACTAGAAGAACAGTATTTGGTATCTGCGCTCTGCTGAAGCCAGTTACCTTCGGAAAAAGAG
TTGGTAGCTCTTGATCCGGCAAACAAACCACCGCTGGTAGCGGTGGTTTTTTTGTTTGCAAGCAGCAGAT
TACGCGCAGAAAAAAAGGATCTCAAGAAGATCCTTTGATCTTTTCTACGGGGTCTGACGCTCAGTGGAAC
GAAAACTCACGTTAAGGGATTTTGGTCATGAGATTATCAAAAAGGATCTTCACCTAGATCCTTTTAAATT
AAAAATGAAGTTTTAAATCAATCTAAAGTATATATGAGTAAACTTGGTCTGACAGTTACCAATGCTTAAT
CAGTGAGGCACCTATCTCAGCGATCTGTCTATTTCGTTCATCCATAGTTGCCTGACTCCCCGTCGTGTAG
ATAACTACGATACGGGAGGGCTTACCATCTGGCCCCAGTGCTGCAATGATACCGCGAGACCCACGCTCAC
CGGCTCCAGATTTATCAGCAATAAACCAGCCAGCCGGAAGGGCCGAGCGCAGAAGTGGTCCTGCAACTTT
ATCCGCCTCCATCCAGTCTATTAATTGTTGCCGGGAAGCTAGAGTAAGTAGTTCGCCAGTTAATAGTTTG
CGCAACGTTGTTGCCATTGCTACAGGCATCGTGGTGTCACGCTCGTCGTTTGGTATGGCTTCATTCAGCT
CCGGTTCCCAACGATCAAGGCGAGTTACATGATCCCCCATGTTGTGCAAAAAAGCGGTTAGCTCCTTCGG
TCCTCCGATCGTTGTCAGAAGTAAGTTGGCCGCAGTGTTATCACTCATGGTTATGGCAGCACTGCATAAT
TCTCTTACTGTCATGCCATCCGTAAGATGCTTTTCTGTGACTGGTGAGTACTCAACCAAGTCATTCTGAG
AATAGTGTATGCGGCGACCGAGTTGCTCTTGCCCGGCGTCAATACGGGATAATACCGCGCCACATAGCAG
AACTTTAAAAGTGCTCATCATTGGAAAACGTTCTTCGGGGCGAAAACTCTCAAGGATCTTACCGCTGTTG
AGATCCAGTTCGATGTAACCCACTCGTGCACCCAACTGATCTTCAGCATCTTTTACTTTCACCAGCGTTT
CTGGGTGAGCAAAAACAGGAAGGCAAAATGCCGCAAAAAAGGGAATAAGGGCGACACGGAAATGTTGAAT
ACTCATACTCTTCCTTTTTCAATATTATTGAAGCATTTATCAGGGTTATTGTCTCATGAGCGGATACATA
TTTGAATGTATTTAGAAAAATAAACAAATAGGGGTTCCGCGCACATTTCCCCGAAAAGTGCCACCTAAAT
TGTAAGCGTTAATATTTTGTTAAAATTCGCGTTAAATTTTTGTTAAATCAGCTCATTTTTTAACCAATAG
GCCGAAATCGGCAAAATCCCTTATAAATCAAAAGAATAGACCGAGATAGGGT
[37 nt withheld, positions 3413-3449]
AAAGAACGTGGACTCCAACGTCAAAGG
[49 nt withheld, positions 3477-3525]
T
[91 nt withheld, positions 3527-3617]
G
[124 nt withheld, positions 3619-3742]
CCCATTCGCCATTCAGGCTGCGCAACTGTTGGGAAGGGCGATCGGTGCGGGCCTCTTCGCTATTACGCCA
GTCGACCGCCAATTCAATATGGCGTATATGGACTCATGCCAATTCAATATGGTGGATCTGGACCTGTGCC
AATTCAATATGGCGTATATGGACTCGTGCCAATTCAATATGGTGGATCTGGACCCCAGCCAATTCAATAT
GGCGGACTTGGCACCATGCCAATTCAATATGGCGGACCTGGCACTGTGCCAACTGGGGAGGGGTCTACTT
GGCACGGTGCCAAGTTTGAGGAGGGGTCTTGGCCCTGTGCCAAGTCCGCCATATTGAATTGGCATGGTGC
CAATAATGGCGGCCATATTGGCTATATGCCAGGATCAATATATAGGCAATATCCAATATGGCCCTATGCC
AATATGGCTATTGGCCAGGTTCAATACTATGTATTGGCCCTATGCCATATAGTATTCCATATATGGGTTT
TCCTATTGACGTAGATAGCCCCTCCCAATGGGCGGTCCCATATACCATATATGGGGCTTCCTAATACCGC
CCATAGCCACTCCCCCATTGACGTCAATGGTCTCTATATATGGTCTTTCCTATTGACGTCATATGGGCGG
TCCTATTGACGTATATGGCGCCTCCCCCATTGACGTCAATTACGGTAAATGGCCCGCCTGGCTCAATGCC
CATTGACGTCAATAGGACCACCCACCATTGACGTCAATGGGATGGCTCATTGCCCATTCATATCCGTTCT
CACGCCCCCTATTGACGTCAATGACGGTAAATGGCCCACTTGGCAGTACATCAATATCTATTAATAGTAA
CTTGGCAAGTACATTACTATTGGAAGTACGCCAGGGTACATTGGCAGTACTCCCATTGACGTCAATGGCG
GTAAATGGCCCGCGATGGCTGCCAAGTACATCCCCATTGACGTCAATGGGGAGGGGCAATGACGCAAATG
GGCGTTCCATTGACGTAAATGGGCGGTAGGCGTGCCTAATGGGAGGTCTATATAAGCAATGCTCGTTTAG
GGAACCGCCATTCTGCCTGGGGACGTCGGAGCAAGCTTGATTTAGGTGACACTATAGAATACAAGCTACT
TGTTCTTTTTGCAGGATCCACTAGTGGCGCGCCATTAATTAAAGGCCGGCCAGCGATCGC
Features (pLannotate 1.2.2; 15 found; start..end, strand, type, name):
     70..789     +  CDS            mGreenLantern: monomeric GFP derivative that displays exceptionally high brightness in cells (Campbell et al., 2020)
    827..844     -  promoter       T7 promoter (fragment): promoter for bacteriophage T7 RNA polymerase
    849..983     -  polyA_signal   SV40 poly(A) signal: SV40 polyadenylation signal
   1096..1114    -  promoter       T3 promoter: promoter for bacteriophage T3 RNA polymerase
   1159..1175    -  protein_bind   lac operator: The lac repressor binds to the lac operator to inhibit transcription in E. coli. This inhibition can be relieved by adding lactose or isopropyl-β-D-thiogalactopyranoside (IPTG). lac repressor encoded by lacI
   1183..1213    -  promoter       lac promoter: promoter for the E. coli lac operon
   1228..1249    -  protein_bind   CAP binding site: CAP binding activates transcription in the presence of cAMP. E. coli catabolite activator protein
   1262..1354    -  CDS            lacI (fragment): lac repressor; lacI; The lac repressor binds to the lac operator to inhibit transcription in E. coli. This inhibition can be relieved by adding lactose or isopropyl-β-D-thiogalactopyranoside (IPTG).
   1537..2125    -  rep_origin     ori: high-copy-number ColE1/pMB1/pBR322/pUC origin of replication
   2296..3156    -  CDS            AmpR: β-lactamase; bla; confers resistance to ampicillin, carbenicillin, and related antibiotics
   3157..3261    -  promoter       AmpR promoter: bla
   3314..3742    -  rep_origin     f1 ori (sequence partly withheld): f1 bacteriophage origin of replication; arrow indicates direction of (+) strand synthesis
   3747..3813    -  CDS            lacZα (fragment): LacZα fragment of β-galactosidase; lacZ fragment
   3820..4797    +  promoter       CMV IE94 promoter: enhancer/promoter region of simian cytomegalovirus major immediate early transcription unit IE94
   4832..4850    +  promoter       SP6 promoter: promoter for bacteriophage SP6 RNA polymerase
