[The description below was written by a language model from this plasmid's Addgene catalogue record and pLannotate feature annotations shown in this document.]
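Description:
Lifeact-mhYFP is a 4,922 bp expression plasmid built on the pCS2+8 backbone and catalogued as a mammalian expression vector. It carries a synthetic 789 bp insert made by gene synthesis. The insert encodes Lifeact, a short peptide that binds filamentous actin, fused at its C terminus to the fluorescent protein mhYFP. The automated feature table labels the 720 bp fluorescent protein coding region as mGreenLantern. This most likely reflects the closest match in the annotation database, since the catalogue names the tag as mhYFP. The short stretch upstream of that CDS, where the Lifeact peptide would sit, is not annotated.

Expression is driven by the simian cytomegalovirus IE94 enhancer/promoter, listed simply as CMV in the catalogue, and transcripts are terminated by an SV40 polyadenylation signal downstream of the insert. An SP6 promoter lies between the CMV promoter and the coding sequence, so capped sense mRNA can be made by in vitro transcription. This is a common way of using pCS2-type vectors for embryo microinjection, although the record does not state a specific delivery route. T7 (fragment) and T3 promoters sit downstream in the opposite orientation.

In E. coli the plasmid replicates from a high-copy ColE1/pUC-type origin and is selected with ampicillin through the β-lactamase gene. An f1 origin and remnants of the lac promoter/operator, lacI and lacZα are backbone leftovers. The stated purpose is in vivo visualization of the actin cytoskeleton, with the fluorescent fusion marking actin filaments in living cells or organisms.
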