Addgene plasmid #218978: Lifeact-mhYFP
Purpose: In vivo visualization of actin cytoskeleton
Depositing lab: Amro Hamdoun. Depositing organization: University of California, San Diego (UCSD).
Backbone
  Vector backbone: pCS2+8
  Backbone size w/o insert (bp): 4137
  Total vector size (bp): 4922
  Vector type: Mammalian Expression
Growth in bacteria
  Bacterial resistance: Ampicillin, 100 μg/mL
  Growth temperature: 37°C
  Growth strain: DH5alpha
  Copy number: High Copy
Gene/Insert
  Gene/Insert name: Lifeact-mhYFP
  Species: Synthetic
  Insert size (bp): 789
  Promoter: CMV
  Tag / fusion protein: mhYFP (C terminal on insert)
  Cloning method: Gene Synthesis
  Sequencing primers: 5′ TGACGTAAATGGGCGGTAGG; 3′ CTCGCTCACTGACTCGCT
Terms and licenses: Academic/Nonprofit Terms; Industry Terms: Not Available to Industry
How to cite: Lifeact-mhYFP was a gift from Amro Hamdoun (Addgene plasmid # 218978 ; http://n2t.net/addgene:218978 ; RRID:Addgene_218978)
